Addgene plasmid #206824: pJethlpAmTurquoise2Km
Purpose: Template for hlpA-mTurquoise2 amplification associated with kanamycin resistance gene
Depositing lab: Virginie Libante. Depositing organization: Universite de Lorraine. Publication: A modular genetic toolbox for precise gene regulation and multi-color imaging in streptococci. Mignolet J, Schmid A, Staub J, van der Meer JR, Veening JW, Libante V. Microlife. 2026 Feb 26;7:uqag006. doi: 10.1093/femsml/uqag006. eCollection 2026. PubMed 41834799.
Backbone
  Vector backbone: ClonepJetPCR
  Backbone manufacturer: Thermo Scientific
  Backbone size w/o insert (bp): 2978
  Vector type: Synthetic Biology
  Selectable markers: Kanamycin
Growth in bacteria
  Bacterial resistance: Ampicillin, 100 μg/mL
  Growth temperature: 37°C
  Growth strain: DH5alpha
  Copy number: High Copy
Gene/Insert
  Gene/Insert name: hlpA
  Species: Streptococcus pneumoniae
  Insert size (bp): 2190
  Tag / fusion protein: mTurquoise2 (C terminal on insert)
  Cloning method: Ligation Independent Cloning
  Sequencing primers: 5′ T7 promoter; 3′ M13-R(-46)
Resource information
  A portion of this plasmid was derived from a plasmid made by: Jan-Willem Veening Département de microbiologie fondamentale (DMF), Université de Lausanne
Terms and licenses: Academic/Nonprofit Terms; Industry Terms: Not Available to Industry
Depositor comments: APH(3')-IIIa gene under its own promoter is placed downstream of hlpA-mTurquoise2 gene ; Please visit https://doi.org/10.1101/2025.05.10.653270 for bioRxiv preprint.
How to cite: pJethlpAmTurquoise2Km was a gift from Virginie Libante (Addgene plasmid # 206824 ; http://n2t.net/addgene:206824 ; RRID:Addgene_206824)
