[The description below was written by a language model from this plasmid's Addgene catalogue record and pLannotate feature annotations shown in this document.]
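Description:
pJethlpAmTurquoise2Km is a high-copy E. coli cloning plasmid built on the pJET PCR cloning backbone (Thermo Scientific) and classed as a synthetic biology vector. It replicates from a ColE1/pUC-type origin and is selected in E. coli with ampicillin through the β-lactamase gene and its bla promoter. The backbone also carries a T7 promoter upstream of the cloning site and, on the opposite strand, a lac UV5 promoter with a CAP binding site driving the eco47IR restriction endonuclease gene. In pJET vectors this lethal gene gives positive selection for recombinants, and here it is annotated only as a fragment, consistent with its disruption by the insert.

The roughly 2.2 kb insert holds hlpA from Streptococcus pneumoniae, which encodes a histone-like DNA-binding protein (the annotation tool matched it to the Streptococcus mutans homologue hup). It is fused at its C terminus to mTurquoise2, an enhanced monomeric cyan fluorescent protein. Immediately downstream lies the aminoglycoside phosphotransferase gene APH(3')-IIIa (aphA-3), expressed from its own promoter and conferring kanamycin resistance. Short annotated fragments of satA and cat flank this marker and are probably remnants of earlier cloning steps rather than functional genes. The record does not state which promoter drives the hlpA fusion.

According to the record, the plasmid serves as a PCR template for amplifying the hlpA-mTurquoise2 cassette linked to the kanamycin marker. It belongs to a modular toolbox for gene regulation and multi-colour imaging in streptococci, where the kanamycin gene would allow selection of the cassette. Because HlpA binds DNA, such a fusion would be expected to label the nucleoid, although the record does not spell this out.
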