Features (pLannotate 1.2.2; 13 found; start..end, strand, type, name):
    305..323     +  promoter       T7 promoter: promoter for bacteriophage T7 RNA polymerase
    373..645     +  CDS            hup: DBH_STRMU - Also known as hlpA. Experimental evidence at protein level: Swiss-Prot protein existence level 1. Histone-like DNA-binding protein which is capable of wrapping DNA to stabilize it, and thus to prevent its denaturation under extreme environmental conditions. Seems also to act as a fortuitous virulence factor in delayed sequelae by binding to heparan sulfate-proteoglycans in the extracellular matrix of target organs and acting as a nidus for in situ immune complex formation. From Streptococcus mutans serotype c (strain ATCC 700610 / UA159).
    685..1401    +  CDS            mTurquoise2: enhanced monomeric variant of CFP (Goedhart et al., 2012) mammalian codon-optimized
   1408..1509    +  CDS            satA (fragment): STA_BACSU - Also known as yyaR. Experimental evidence at protein level: Swiss-Prot protein existence level 1. Involved in resistance to streptothricin, a broad-spectrum antibiotic produced by streptomycetes. Detoxifies streptothricin via acetylation of the beta amino group of the first beta-lysyl moiety of streptothricin. From Bacillus subtilis (strain 168).
   1605..2399    +  CDS            KanR: aminoglycoside phosphotransferase; aphA-3; confers resistance to kanamycin
   2438..2521    +  CDS            cat (fragment): CAT1_STAAU - Experimental evidence at transcript level: Swiss-Prot protein existence level 2. This enzyme is an effector of chloramphenicol resistance in bacteria. From Staphylococcus aureus.
   2519..2899    -  CDS            eco47IR (fragment): T2E7_ECOLX - Protein predicted: Swiss-Prot protein existence level 4. Recognizes the double-stranded sequence GGWCC and cleaves after G-1. From Escherichia coli.
   2952..2982    -  promoter       lac UV5 promoter: E. coli lac promoter with an "up" mutation
   2997..3018    -  protein_bind   CAP binding site: CAP binding activates transcription in the presence of cAMP. E. coli catabolite activator protein
   3043..3126    -  CDS            lacI (fragment): lac repressor; lacI; The lac repressor binds to the lac operator to inhibit transcription in E. coli. This inhibition can be relieved by adding lactose or isopropyl-β-D-thiogalactopyranoside (IPTG).
   3309..3897    -  rep_origin     ori: high-copy-number ColE1/pMB1/pBR322/pUC origin of replication
   4068..4928    -  CDS            AmpR: β-lactamase; bla; confers resistance to ampicillin, carbenicillin, and related antibiotics
   4929..5033    -  promoter       AmpR promoter: bla
>Addgene plasmid #206824 | pJethlpAmTurquoise2Km | addgene full sequence | sequence record 415311 | Addgene NGS Result
GCCCCTGCAGCCGAATTATATTATTTTTGCCAAATAATTTTTAACAAAAGCTCTGAAGTCTTCTTCATTT
AAATTCTTAGATGATACTTCATCTGGAAAATTGTCCCAATTAGTAGCATCACGCTGTGAGTAAGTTCTAA
ACCATTTTTTTATTGTTGTATTATCTCTAATCTTACTACTCGATGAGTTTTCGGTATTATCTCTATTTTT
AACTTGGAGCAGGTTCCATTCATTGTTTTTTTCATCATAGTGAATAAAATCAACTGCTTTAACACTTGTG
CCTGAACACCATATCCATCCGGCGTAATACGACTCACTATAGGGAGAGCGGCCGCCAGATCTTCCGGATG
GCTCGAGTTTTTCAGCAAGATCATGGCAAACAAACAAGATTTGATCGCTAAAGTAGCAGAAGCTACAGAA
TTGACTAAGAAAGACTCAGCAGCAGCAGTTGAAGCTGTATTTGTAGCAGTAGCTGACTATCTTGCAGCTG
GTGAAAAAGTTCAATTGATCGGTTTTGGTAACTTTGAAGTTCGTGAGCGTGCAGAACGTAAAGGTCGCAA
CCCACAAACTGGTAAAGAAATGACAATTGCAGCTTCTAAAGTACCAGCATTCAAAGCTGGTAAAGCTCTT
AAAGACGCTGTTAAAGGATCCGGATCTGGTGGAGAAGCTGAAGCTAAAGGATCAGTGAGCAAGGGCGAGG
AGCTGTTCACCGGGGTGGTGCCCATCCTGGTCGAGCTGGACGGCGACGTAAACGGCCACAAGTTCAGCGT
GTCCGGCGAGGGCGAGGGCGATGCCACCTACGGCAAGCTGACCCTGAAGTTCATCTGCACCACCGGCAAG
CTGCCCGTGCCCTGGCCCACCCTCGTGACCACCCTGTCCTGGGGCGTGCAGTGCTTCGCCCGCTACCCCG
ACCACATGAAGCAGCACGACTTCTTCAAGTCCGCCATGCCCGAAGGCTACGTCCAGGAGCGCACCATCTT
CTTCAAGGACGACGGCAACTACAAGACCCGCGCCGAGGTGAAGTTCGAGGGCGACACCCTGGTGAACCGC
ATCGAGCTGAAGGGCATCGACTTCAAGGAGGACGGCAACATCCTGGGGCACAAGCTGGAGTACAACTACT
TCAGCGACAACGTCTATATCACCGCCGACAAGCAGAAGAACGGCATCAAGGCCAACTTCAAGATCCGCCA
CAACATCGAGGACGGCGGCGTGCAGCTCGCCGACCACTACCAGCAGAACACCCCCATCGGCGACGGCCCC
GTGCTGCTGCCCGACAACCACTACCTGAGCACCCAGTCCAAGCTGAGCAAAGACCCCAACGAGAAGCGCG
ATCACATGGTCCTGCTGGAGTTCGTGACCGCCGCCGGGATCACTCTCGGCATGGACGAGCTGTACAAGTA
ATAAGAATTCTATCATAATTGTGGTTTCAAAATCGGCTCCGTCGATACTATGTTATACGCCAACTTTGAA
AACAACTTTGAAAAAGCTGTTTTCTGGTATTTAAGGTTTTAGAATGCAAGGAACAGTGAATTGGAGTTCG
TCTTGTTATAATTAGCTTCTTGGGGTATCTTTAAATACTGTAGAAAAGAGGAAGGAAATAATAAATGGCT
AAAATGAGAATATCACCGGAATTGAAAAAACTGATCGAAAAATACCGCTGCGTAAAAGATACGGAAGGAA
TGTCTCCTGCTAAGGTATATAAGCTGGTGGGAGAAAATGAAAACCTATATTTAAAAATGACGGACAGCCG
GTATAAAGGGACCACCTATGCTGTGGAACGGGAAAAGGACATGATGCTATGGCTGGAAGGAAAGCTGCCT
GTTCCAAAGGTCCTGCACTTTGAACGGCATGATGGCTGGAGCAATCTGCTCATGAGTGAGGCCGATGGCG
TCCTTTGCTCGGAAGAGTATGAAGATGAACAAAGCCCTGAAAAGATTATCGAGCTGTATGCGGAGTGCAT
CAGGCTCTTTCACTCCATCGACATATCGGATTGTCCCTATACGAATAGCTTAGACAGCCGCTTAGCCGAA
TTGGATTACTTACTGAATAACGATCTGGCCGATGTGGATTGCGAAAACTGGGAAGAAGACACTCCATTTA
AAGATCCGCGCGAGCTGTATGATTTTTTAAAGACGGAAAAGCCCGAAGAGGAACTTGTCTTTTCCCACGG
CGACCTGGGAGACAGCAACATCTTTGTGAAAGATGGCAAAGTAAGTGGCTTTATTGATCTTGGGAGAAGC
GGCAGGGCGGACAAGTGGTATGACATTGCCTTCTGCGTCCGGTCGATCAGGGAGGATATCGGGGAAGAAC
AGTATGTCGAGCTATTTTTTGACTTACTGGGGATCAAGCCTGATTGGGAGAAAATAAAATATTATATTTT
ACTGGATGAATTGTTTTAGTACCTAAATCTAATGAGCACTAGTAGGAGGCATATCAAATGAACTTTAATA
AAATTGATTTAGACAATTGGAAGAGAAAAGAGATATTTAATCATTATTTGAACCAACAAACGACTTTATC
TTTCTAGAAGATCTCCTACAATATTCTCAGCTGCCATGGAAAATCGATGTTCTTCTTTTATTCTCTCAAG
ATTTTCAGGCTGTATATTAAAACTTATATTAAGAACTATGCTAACCACCTCATCAGGAACCGTTGTAGGT
GGCGTGGGTTTTCTTGGCAATCGACTCTCATGAAAACTACGAGCTAAATATTCAATATGTTCCTCTTGAC
CAACTTTATTCTGCATTTTTTTTGAACGAGGTTTAGAGCAAGCTTCAGGAAACTGAGACAGGAATTTTAT
TAAAAATTTAAATTTTGAAGAAAGTTCAGGGTTAATAGCATCCATTTTTTGCTTTGCAAGTTCCTCAGCA
TTCTTAACAAAAGACGTCTCTTTTGACATGTTTAAAGTTTAAACCTCCTGTGTGAAATTATTATCCGCTC
ATAATTCCACACATTATACGAGCCGGAAGCATAAAGTGTAAAGCCTGGGGTGCCTAATGAGTGAGCTAAC
TCACATTAATTGCGTTGCGCTCACTGCCAATTGCTTTCCAGTCGGGAAACCTGTCGTGCCAGCTGCATTA
ATGAATCGGCCAACGCGCGGGGAGAGGCGGTTTGCGTATTGGGCGCTCTTCCGCTTCCTCGCTCACTGAC
TCGCTGCGCTCGGTCGTTCGGCTGCGGCGAGCGGTATCAGCTCACTCAAAGGCGGTAATACGGTTATCCA
CAGAATCAGGGGATAACGCAGGAAAGAACATGTGAGCAAAAGGCCAGCAAAAGGCCAGGAACCGTAAAAA
GGCCGCGTTGCTGGCGTTTTTCCATAGGCTCCGCCCCCCTGACGAGCATCACAAAAATCGACGCTCAAGT
CAGAGGTGGCGAAACCCGACAGGACTATAAAGATACCAGGCGTTTCCCCCTGGAAGCTCCCTCGTGCGCT
CTCCTGTTCCGACCCTGCCGCTTACCGGATACCTGTCCGCCTTTCTCCCTTCGGGAAGCGTGGCGCTTTC
TCATAGCTCACGCTGTAGGTATCTCAGTTCGGTGTAGGTCGTTCGCTCCAAGCTGGGCTGTGTGCACGAA
CCCCCCGTTCAGCCCGACCGCTGCGCCTTATCCGGTAACTATCGTCTTGAGTCCAACCCGGTAAGACACG
ACTTATCGCCACTGGCAGCAGCCACTGGTAACAGGATTAGCAGAGCGAGGTATGTAGGCGGTGCTACAGA
GTTCTTGAAGTGGTGGCCTAACTACGGCTACACTAGAAGAACAGTATTTGGTATCTGCGCTCTGCTGAAG
CCAGTTACCTTCGGAAAAAGAGTTGGTAGCTCTTGATCCGGCAAACAAACCACCGCTGGTAGCGGTGGTT
TTTTTGTTTGCAAGCAGCAGATTACGCGCAGAAAAAAAGGATCTCAAGAAGATCCTTTGATCTTTTCTAC
GGGGTCTGACGCTCAGTGGAACGAAAACTCACGTTAAGGGATTTTGGTCATGAGATTATCAAAAAGGATC
TTCACCTAGATCCTTTTAAATTAAAAATGAAGTTTTAAATCAATCTAAAGTATATATGAGTAAACTTGGT
CTGACAGTTACCAATGCTTAATCAGTGAGGCACCTATCTCAGCGATCTGTCTATTTCGTTCATCCATAGT
TGCCTGACTCCCCGTCGTGTAGATAACTACGATACGGGAGGGCTTACCATCTGGCCCCAGTGCTGCAATG
ATACCGCGAGACCCACGCTCACCGGCTCCAGATTTATCAGCAATAAACCAGCCAGCCGGAAGGGCCGAGC
GCAGAAGTGGTCCTGCAACTTTATCCGCCTCCATCCAGTCTATTAATTGTTGCCGGGAAGCTAGAGTAAG
TAGTTCGCCAGTTAATAGTTTGCGCAACGTTGTTGCCATTGCTACAGGCATCGTGGTGTCACGCTCGTCG
TTTGGTATGGCTTCATTCAGCTCCGGTTCCCAACGATCAAGGCGAGTTACATGATCCCCCATGTTGTGCA
AAAAAGCGGTTAGCTCCTTCGGTCCTCCGATCGTTGTCAGAAGTAAGTTGGCCGCAGTGTTATCACTCAT
GGTTATGGCAGCACTGCATAATTCTCTTACTGTCATGCCATCCGTAAGATGCTTTTCTGTGACTGGTGAG
TACTCAACCAAGTCATTCTGAGAATAGTGTATGCGGCGACCGAGTTGCTCTTGCCCGGCGTCAATACGGG
ATAATACCGCGCCACATAGCAGAACTTTAAAAGTGCTCATCATTGGAAAACGTTCTTCGGGGCGAAAACT
CTCAAGGATCTTACCGCTGTTGAGATCCAGTTCGATGTAACCCACTCGTGCACCCAACTGATCTTCAGCA
TCTTTTACTTTCACCAGCGTTTCTGGGTGAGCAAAAACAGGAAGGCAAAATGCCGCAAAAAAGGGAATAA
GGGCGACACGGAAATGTTGAATACTCATACTCTTCCTTTTTCAATATTATTGAAGCATTTATCAGGGTTA
TTGTCTCATGAGCGGATACATATTTGAATGTATTTAGAAAAATAAACAAATAGGGGTTCCGCGCACATTT
CCCCGAAAAGTGCCACCTGACGTCTAAGAAACCATTATTATCATGACATTAACCTATAAAAATAGGCGTA
TCACGAGGCC
